Addgene plasmid #204699: pcDNA5-FRT/TO-mNeonGreen-BRD4-p300(HI)
Purpose: This plasmid allows for inducible expression of engineered BRD4-p300(HI) fusion tagged with mNeonGreen, in mammalian cells.
Depositing lab: Michael Rosen. Depositing organization: University of Texas Southwestern Medical Center. Publication: Molecular features driving condensate formation and gene expression by the BRD4-NUT fusion oncoprotein are overlapping but distinct. Kosno M, Currie SL, Kumar A, Xing C, Rosen MK. Sci Rep. 2023 Jul 24;13(1):11907. doi: 10.1038/s41598-023-39102-9. PubMed 37488172.
Backbone
  Vector backbone: pcDNA5
  Backbone manufacturer: Thermo Fisher Scientific
  Backbone size w/o insert (bp): 5160
  Vector type: Mammalian Expression
Growth in bacteria
  Bacterial resistance: Ampicillin, 100 μg/mL
  Growth temperature: 37°C
  Growth strain: DH5alpha
  Copy number: High Copy
Gene/Insert
  Gene/Insert name: BRD4-p300
  Species: H. sapiens (human)
  Insert size (bp): 8049
  Mutation: deletion of all TF-bidning domains in p300
  Entrez Gene: BRD4 (a.k.a. CAP, CDLS6, FSHRG4, HUNK1, HUNKI, MCAP); EP300 (a.k.a. KAT3B, MKHK2, RSTS2, p300)
  Promoter: CMV
  Tag / fusion protein: mNeonGreen (N terminal on insert)
  Cloning method: Restriction Enzyme; 5′ cloning site HindIII (not destroyed); 3′ cloning site XhoI (not destroyed)
  Sequencing primers: 5′ CCATAGAAGACACCGGGACCGATCC; 3′ TAGAAGGCACAGTCGAGG
Terms and licenses: Academic/Nonprofit Terms; Industry Terms: Not Available to Industry
Depositor comments: NLS, mNeonGreen, other inserts are a fusion of two genes / All our plasmids are pcDNA5-FRT/TO and are used in a co-transfection with Flp recombinase expression vector, pOG44.
How to cite: pcDNA5-FRT/TO-mNeonGreen-BRD4-p300(HI) was a gift from Michael Rosen (Addgene plasmid # 204699 ; http://n2t.net/addgene:204699 ; RRID:Addgene_204699)
