[The description below was written by a language model from this plasmid's Addgene catalogue record and pLannotate feature annotations shown in this document.]
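Description:
pcDNA5-FRT/TO-mNeonGreen-BRD4-p300(HI) is a mammalian expression plasmid of about 13.1 kb built on the pcDNA5/FRT/TO backbone, designed for tetracycline-inducible expression from a defined genomic site. In bacteria it is maintained as a high-copy plasmid through a ColE1/pUC-type origin and selected with ampicillin via the AmpR (β-lactamase) gene. A fragment of the f1 origin and remnants of lac regulatory sequence are also annotated in the backbone.

The expression cassette uses the CMV enhancer and immediate-early promoter followed by two short tet operator-like matches. This corresponds to the "TO" arrangement, in which a Tet repressor supplied by the host cell keeps transcription off until tetracycline or doxycycline is added. Downstream lies a single open reading frame encoding mNeonGreen at the N terminus, then a fragment of human BRD4 joined to a large fragment of human EP300 (p300), terminated by the bGH polyadenylation signal. The record states that all transcription factor-binding domains of p300 have been deleted in this variant, and the depositor notes that an NLS is included, although it is not annotated separately in the feature table. The insert was cloned between HindIII and XhoI sites.

After the cassette, an FRT site directly precedes a hygromycin resistance gene followed by an SV40 poly(A) signal. With only a small SV40 promoter fragment annotated nearby, HygR is expected to be expressed only after Flp-mediated integration into a matching genomic FRT site. The depositor indicates co-transfection with the Flp expression vector pOG44. The resulting stable lines allow inducible, fluorescently trackable expression of the engineered fusion. The associated work examined condensate formation and gene expression by the BRD4-NUT oncoprotein.
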