Features (pLannotate 1.2.2; 23 found; start..end, strand, type, name):
     28..80      -  misc_feature   bom (fragment): basis of mobility region from pBR322
    235..614     +  enhancer       CMV enhancer: human cytomegalovirus immediate early enhancer
    615..818     +  promoter       CMV promoter: human cytomegalovirus (CMV) immediate early promoter
    820..839     +  promoter       PLtetO-1 promoter (fragment): modified phage lambda PL promoter with tet operator sites (Lutz and Bujard, 1997)
    841..860     +  promoter       PLtetO-1 promoter (fragment): modified phage lambda PL promoter with tet operator sites (Lutz and Bujard, 1997)
    868..901     +  promoter       TRE3GV promoter (fragment): 3rd-generation Tet-responsive promoter that can be activated by binding of Tet-On® 3G, optimized for retroviral and lentiviral vectors
   1020..1724    +  CDS            mNeonGreen: mNeonGreen is a basic (constitutively fluorescent) green/yellow fluorescent protein published in 2013, derived from Branchiostoma lanceolatum. It is reported to be a very rapidly-maturing monomer with moderate acid sensitivity.
   1746..3944    +  CDS            BRD4 (fragment) (sequence partly withheld): BRD4_HUMAN - Also known as HUNK1. Experimental evidence at protein level: Swiss-Prot protein existence level 1. [Isoform B]: Acts as a chromatin insulator in the DNA damage response pathway. Inhibits DNA damage response signaling by recruiting the condensin-2 complex to acetylated histones, leading to chromatin structure remodeling, insulating the region from DNA damage response by limiting spreading of histone H2AX/H2A.x phosphorylation. From Homo sapiens (Human).
   3900..9029    +  CDS            EP300 (fragment): EP300_HUMAN - Also known as P300. Experimental evidence at protein level: Swiss-Prot protein existence level 1. (Microbial infection) In case of HIV-1 infection, it is recruited by the viral protein Tat. Regulates Tat's transactivating activity and may help inducing chromatin remodeling of proviral genes. Binds to and may be involved in the transforming capacity of the adenovirus E1A protein. From Homo sapiens (Human).
   9083..9307    +  polyA_signal   bGH poly(A) signal: bovine growth hormone polyadenylation signal
   9311..9332    +  promoter       SV40 promoter (fragment): SV40 enhancer and early promoter
   9353..9586    +  rep_origin     f1 ori (fragment) (sequence partly withheld): f1 bacteriophage origin of replication; arrow indicates direction of (+) strand synthesis
   9591..9638    +  protein_bind   FRT: FLP-mediated recombination occurs in the 8-bp core sequence TCTAGAAA (Turan and Bode, 2011). FLP recombinase from the Saccharomyces cerevisiae 2μ plasmid
   9646..10668   +  CDS            HygR: aminoglycoside phosphotransferase from E. coli; aph(4)-Ia; confers resistance to hygromycin
  10678..10803   +  CDS            ble (fragment): BLE_KLEPN - Experimental evidence at protein level: Swiss-Prot protein existence level 1. Binding protein with a strong affinity to the bleomycin family of antibiotics. Binds to CL990; an antimitotic-antibiotic compound. From Klebsiella pneumoniae.
  10798..10919   +  polyA_signal   SV40 poly(A) signal: SV40 polyadenylation signal
  10990..11012   -  protein_bind   lac operator (fragment): The lac repressor binds to the lac operator to inhibit transcription in E. coli. This inhibition can be relieved by adding lactose or isopropyl-β-D-thiogalactopyranoside (IPTG). lac repressor encoded by lacI
  11016..11046   -  promoter       lac promoter: promoter for the E. coli lac operon
  11061..11082   -  protein_bind   CAP binding site: CAP binding activates transcription in the presence of cAMP. E. coli catabolite activator protein
  11095..11187   -  CDS            lacI (fragment): lac repressor; lacI; The lac repressor binds to the lac operator to inhibit transcription in E. coli. This inhibition can be relieved by adding lactose or isopropyl-β-D-thiogalactopyranoside (IPTG).
  11370..11958   -  rep_origin     ori: high-copy-number ColE1/pMB1/pBR322/pUC origin of replication
  12129..12989   -  CDS            AmpR: β-lactamase; bla; confers resistance to ampicillin, carbenicillin, and related antibiotics
  12990..13094   -  promoter       AmpR promoter: bla
>Addgene plasmid #204699 | pcDNA5-FRT/TO-mNeonGreen-BRD4-p300(HI) | addgene full sequence | sequence record 405091 | Addgene NGS Result
GACGGATCGGGAGATCTCCCGATCCCCTATGGTGCACTCTCAGTACAATCTGCTCTGATGCCGCATAGTT
AAGCCAGTATCTGCTCCCTGCTTGTGTGTTGGAGGTCGCTGAGTAGTGCGCGAGCAAAATTTAAGCTACA
ACAAGGCAAGGCTTGACCGACAATTGCATGAAGAATCTGCTTAGGGTTAGGCGTTTTGCGCTGCTTCGCG
ATGTACGGGCCAGATATACGCGTTGACATTGATTATTGACTAGTTATTAATAGTAATCAATTACGGGGTC
ATTAGTTCATAGCCCATATATGGAGTTCCGCGTTACATAACTTACGGTAAATGGCCCGCCTGGCTGACCG
CCCAACGACCCCCGCCCATTGACGTCAATAATGACGTATGTTCCCATAGTAACGCCAATAGGGACTTTCC
ATTGACGTCAATGGGTGGAGTATTTACGGTAAACTGCCCACTTGGCAGTACATCAAGTGTATCATATGCC
AAGTACGCCCCCTATTGACGTCAATGACGGTAAATGGCCCGCCTGGCATTATGCCCAGTACATGACCTTA
TGGGACTTTCCTACTTGGCAGTACATCTACGTATTAGTCATCGCTATTACCATGGTGATGCGGTTTTGGC
AGTACATCAATGGGCGTGGATAGCGGTTTGACTCACGGGGATTTCCAAGTCTCCACCCCATTGACGTCAA
TGGGAGTTTGTTTTGGCACCAAAATCAACGGGACTTTCCAAAATGTCGTAACAACTCCGCCCCATTGACG
CAAATGGGCGGTAGGCGTGTACGGTGGGAGGTCTATATAAGCAGAGCTCTCCCTATCAGTGATAGAGATC
TCCCTATCAGTGATAGAGATCGTCGACGAGCTCGTTTAGTGAACCGTCAGATCGCCTGGAGACGCCATCC
ACGCTGTTTTGACCTCCATAGAAGACACCGGGACCGATCCAGCCTCCGGACTCTAGCGTTTAAACTTAAG
CTTATGGGACCGGCTGCCAAGCGCGTGAAACTCGATGGCGTGAGCAAGGGCGAGGAGGATAACATGGCCT
CTCTCCCAGCGACACATGAGTTACACATCTTTGGCTCCATCAACGGTGTGGACTTTGACATGGTGGGTCA
GGGCACCGGCAATCCAAATGATGGTTATGAGGAGTTAAACCTGAAGTCCACCAAGGGTGACCTCCAGTTC
TCCCCCTGGATTCTGGTCCCTCATATCGGGTATGGCTTCCATCAGTACCTGCCCTACCCTGACGGGATGT
CGCCTTTCCAGGCCGCAATGGTAGATGGCTCCGGATACCAAGTCCATCGCACAATGCAGTTTGAAGATGG
TGCCTCCCTTACTGTTAACTACCGCTACACCTACGAGGGAAGCCACATCAAAGGAGAGGCCCAGGTGAAG
GGGACTGGTTTCCCTGCTGACGGTCCTGTGATGACCAACTCGCTGACCGCTGCGGACTGGTGCAGGTCGA
AGAAGACTTACCCCAACGACAAAACCATCATCAGTACCTTTAAGTGGAGTTACACCACTGGAAATGGCAA
GCGCTACCGGAGCACTGCGCGGACCACCTACACCTTTGCCAAGCCAATGGCGGCTAACTATCTGAAGAAC
CAGCCGATGTACGTGTTCCGTAAGACGGAACTCAAGCACTCCAAGACCGAACTCAACTTCAAGGAGTGGC
AAAAGGCCTTTACCGATGTGATGGGCATGGACGAGCTGTACAAGGGCGGCTCGTACGTGTACAAGTCTGC
GGAGAGCGGCCCTGGGACGAGATTGAGAAATCTGCCAGTAATGGGGGATGGACTAGAAACTTCCCAAATG
TCTACAACACAGGCCCAGGCCCAACCCCAGCCAGCCAACGCAGCCAGCACCAACCCCCCGCCCCCAGAGA
CCTCCAACCCTAACAAGCCCAAGAGGCAG
[300 nt withheld, positions 1920-2219]
AAAATAAATGAGCTACCCACAGAAGAAACCGAGATCATGATAGTCCAGGCAAAAGGAAGAGGACGTGGGA
GGAAAGAAACAGGGACAGCAAAACCTGGCGTTTCCACGGTACCAAACACAACTCAAGCATCGACTCCTCC
GCAGACCCAGACCCCTCAGCCGAATCCTCCTCCTGTGCAGGCCACGCCTCACCCCTTCCCTGCCGTCACC
CCGGACCTCATCGTCCAGACCCCTGTCATGACAGTGGTGCCTCCCCAGCCACTGCAGACGCCCCCGCCAG
TGCCCCCCCAGCCACAACCCCCACCCGCTCCAGCTCCCCAGCCCGTACAGAGCCACCCACCCATCATCGC
GGCCACCCCACAGCCTGTGAAGACAAAGAAGGGAGTGAAGAGGAAAGCAGACACCACCACCCCCACCACC
ATTGACCCCATTCACGAGCCACCCTCGCTGCCCCCGGAGCCCAAGACCACCAAGCTGGGCCAGCGGCGGG
AGAGCAGCCGGCCTGTGAAACCTCCAAAGAAGGACGTGCCCGACTCTCAGCAGCACCCAGCACCAGAGAA
GAGCAGCAAGGTCTCGGAGCAGCTCAAGTGCTGCAGCGGCATCCTCAAGGAGATGTTTGCCAAGAAGCAC
GCCGCCTACGCCTGGCCCTTCTACAAGCCTGTGGACGTGGAGGCACTGGGCCTACACGACTACTGTGACA
TCATCAAGCACCCCATGGACATGAGCACAATCAAGTCTAAACTGGAGGCCCGTGAGTACCGTGATGCTCA
GGAGTTTGGTGCTGACGTCCGATTGATGTTCTCCAACTGCTATAAGTACAACCCTCCTGACCATGAGGTG
GTGGCCATGGCCCGCAAGCTCCAGGATGTGTTCGAAATGCGCTTTGCCAAGATGCCGGACGAGCCTGAGG
AGCCAGTGGTGGCCGTGTCCTCCCCGGCAGTGCCCCCTCCCACCAAGGTTGTGGCCCCGCCCTCATCCAG
CGACAGCAGCAGCGATAGCTCCTCGGACAGTGACAGTTCGACTGATGACTCTGAGGAGGAGCGAGCCCAG
CGGCTGGCTGAGCTCCAGGAGCAGCTCAAAGCCGTGCACGAGCAGCTTGCAGCCCTCTCTCAGCCCCAGC
AGAACAAACCAAAGAAAAAGGAGAAAGACAAGAAGGAAAAGAAAAAAGAAAAGCACAAAAGGAAAGAGGA
AGTGGAAGAGAATAAAAAAAGCAAAGCCAAGGAACCTCCTCCTAAAAAGACGAAGAAAAATAATAGCAGC
AACAGCAATGTGAGCAAGAAGGAGCCAGCGCCCATGAAGAGCAAGCCCCCTCCCACGTATGAG
[249 nt withheld, positions 3543-3791]
GAGAAAGTTGATGTGATTGCCGGCTCCTCCAAGATGAAGGGCTTCTCGTCCTCAGAGTCGGAGAGCTCCA
GTGAGTCCAGCTCCTCTGACAGCGAAGACTCCGAAACAATGGCCGAGAATGTGGTGGAACCGGGGCCGCC
TTCAGCCAAGCGGCCTAAACTCTCATCTCCGGCCCTCTCGGCGTCCGCCAGCGATGGCACAGATTTTGGC
TCTCTATTTGACTTGGAGCACGACTTACCAGATGAATTAATCAACTCTACAGAATTGGGACTAACCAATG
GTGGTGATATTAATCAGCTTCAGACAAGTCTTGGCATGGTACAAGATGCAGCTTCTAAACATAAACAGCT
GTCAGAATTGCTGCGATCTGGTAGTTCCCCTAACCTCAATATGGGAGTTGGTGGCCCAGGTCAAGTCATG
GCCAGCCAGGCCCAACAGAGCAGTCCTGGATTAGGTTTGATAAATAGCATGGTCAAAAGCCCAATGACAC
AGGCAGGCTTGACTTCTCCCAACATGGGGATGGGCACTAGTGGACCAAATCAGGGTCCTACGCAGTCAAC
AGGTATGATGAACAGTCCAGTAAATCAGCCTGCCATGGGAATGAACACAGGGATGAATGCGGGCATGAAT
CCTGGAATGTTGGCTGCAGGCAATGGACAAGGGATAATGCCTAATCAAGTCATGAACGGTTCAATTGGAG
CAGGCCGAGGGCGACAGAATATGCAGTACCCAAACCCAGGCATGGGAAGTGCTGGCAACTTACTGACTGA
GCCTCTTCAGCAGGGCTCTCCCCAGATGGGAGGACAAACAGGATTGAGAGGCCCCCAGCCTCTTAAGATG
GGAATGATGAACAACCCCAATCCTTATGGTTCACCATATACTCAGAATCCTGGACAGCAGATTGGAGCCA
GTGGCCTTGGTCTCCAGATTCAGACAAAAACTGTACTATCAAATAACTTATCTCCATTTGCTATGGACAA
AAAGGCAGTTCCTGGTGGAGGAATGCCCAACATGGGTCAACAGCCAGCCCCGCAGGTCCAGCAGCCAGGT
CTGGTGACTCCAGTTGCCCAAGGGATGGGTTCTGGAGCACATACAGCTGAAAAACGAAGGACCAGACTAC
AGAAGCAGAACATGCTACCAAATGCTGCAGGCATGGTTCCAGTTTCCATGAATCCAGGGCCTAACATGGG
ACAGCCGCAACCAGGAATGACTTCTAATGGCCCTCTACCTGACCCAAGTATGATCCGTGGCAGTGTGCCA
AACCAGATGATGCCTCGAATAACTCCACAATCTGGTTTGAATCAATTTGGCCAGATGAGCATGGCCCAGC
CCCCTATTGTACCCCGGCAAACCCCTCCTCTTCAGCACCATGGACAGTTGGCTCAACCTGGAGCTCTCAA
CCCGCCTATGGGCTATGGGCCTCGTATGCAACAGCCTTCCAACCAGGGCCAGTTCCTTCCTCAGACTCAG
TTCCCATCACAGGGAATGAATGTAACAAATATCCCTTTGGCTCCGTCCAGCGGTCAAGCTCCAGTGTCTC
AAGCACAAATGTCTAGTTCTTCCTGCCCGGTGAACTCTCCTATAATGCCTCCAGGGTCTCAGGGGAGCCA
CATTCACTGTCCCCAGCTTCCTCAACCAGCTCTTCATCAGAATTCACCCTCGCCTGTACCTAGTCGTACC
CCCACCCCTCACCATACTCCCCCAAGCATAGGGGCTCAGCAGCCACCAGCAACAACAATTCCAGCCCCTG
TTCCTACACCTCCTGCCATGCCACCTGGGCCACAGTCCCAGGCTCTACATCCCCCTCCAAGGCAGACACC
TACACCACCAACAACACAACTTCCCCAACAAGTGCAGCCTTCACTTCCTGCTGCACCTTCTGCTGACCAG
CCCCAGCAGCAGCCTCGCTCACAGCAGAGCACAGCAGCGTCTGTTCCTACCCCAACAGCACCGCTGCTTC
CTCCGCAGCCTGCAACTCCACTTTCCCAGCCAGCTGTAAGCATTGAAGGACAGGTATCAAATCCTCCATC
TACTAGTAGCACAGAAGTGAATTCTCAGGCCATTGCTGAGAAGCAGCCTTCCCAGGAAGTGAAGATGGAG
GCCAAAATGGAAGTGGATCAACCAGAACCAGCAGATACTCAGCCGGAGGATATTTCAGAGTCTAAAGTGG
AAGACTGTAAAATGGAATCTACCGAAACAGAAGAGAGAAGCACTGAGTTAAAAACTGAAATAAAAGAGGA
GGAAGACCAGCCAAGTACTTCAGCTACCCAGTCATCTCCGGCTCCAGGACAGTCAAAGAAAAAGTCTGCT
AAAAGGTTGCCATCTACCAGACTTGGCACCTTTCTAGAGAATCGTGTGAATGACTTTCTGAGGCGACAGA
ATCACCCTGAGTCAGGAGAGGTCACTGTTAGAGTAGTTCATGCTTCTGACAAAACCGTGGAAGTAAAACC
AGGCATGAAAGCAAGGTTTGTGGACAGTGGAGAGATGGCAGAATCCTTTCCATACCGAACCAAAGCCCTC
TTTGCCTTTGAAGAAATTGATGGTGTTGACCTGTGCTTCTTTGGCATGCATGTTCAAGAGTATGGCTCTG
ACTGCCCTCCACCCAACCAGAGGAGAGTATACATATCTTACCTCGATAGTGTTCATTTCTTCCGTCCTAA
ATGCTTGAGGACTGCAGTCTATCATGAAATCCTAATTGGATATTTAGAATATGTCAAGAAATTAGGTTAC
ACAACAGGGCATATTTGGGCATGTCCACCAAGTGAGGGAGATGATTATATCTTCCATTGCCATCCTCCTG
ACCAGAAGATACCCAAGCCCAAGCGACTGCAGGAATGGTACAAAAAAATGCTTGACAAGGCTGTATCAGA
GCGTATTGTCCATGACTACAAGGATATTTTTAAACAAGCTACTGAAGATAGATTAACAAGTGCAAAGGAA
TTGCCTTATTTCGAGGGTGATTTCTGGCCCAATGTTCTGGAAGAAAGCATTAAGGAACTGGAACAGGAGG
AAGAAGAGAGAAAACGAGAGGAAAACACCAGCAATGAAAGCACAGATGTGACCAAGGGAGACAGCAAAAA
TGCTAAAAAGAAGAATAATAAGAAAACCAGCAAAAATAAGAGCAGCCTGAGTAGGGGCAACAAGAAGAAA
CCCGGGATGCCCAATGTATCTAACGACCTCTCACAGAAACTATATGCCACCATGGAGAAGCATAAAGAGG
TCTTCTTTGTGATCCGCCTCATTGCTGGCCCTGCTGCCAACTCCCTGCCTCCCATTGTTGATCCTGATCC
TCTCATCCCCTGCGATCTGATGGATGGTCGGGATGCGTTTCTCACGCTGGCAAGGGACAAGCACCTGGAG
TTCTCTTCACTCCGAAGAGCCCAGTGGTCCACCATGTGCATGCTGGTGGAGCTGCACACGCAGAGCCAGC
AGAAGCTCCGGCAGCAACAGCTGCAGCACCGACTACAGCAGGCCCAAATGCTTCGCAGGAGGATGGCCAG
CATGCAGCGGACTGGTGTGGTTGGGCAGCAACAGGGCCTCCCTTCCCCCACTCCTGCCACTCCAACGACA
CCAACTGGCCAACAGCCAACCACCCCGCAGACGCCCCAGCCCACTTCTCAGCCTCAGCCTACCCCTCCCA
ATAGCATGCCACCCTACTTGCCCAGGACTCAAGCTGCTGGCCCTGTGTCCCAGGGTAAGGCAGCAGGCCA
GGTGACCCCTCCAACCCCTCCTCAGACTGCTCAGCCACCCCTTCCAGGGCCCCCACCTGCAGCAGTGGAA
ATGGCAATGCAGATTCAGAGAGCAGCGGAGACGCAGCGCCAGATGGCCCACGTGCAAATTTTTCAAAGGC
CAATCCAACACCAGATGCCCCCGATGACTCCCATGGCCCCCATGGGTATGAACCCACCTCCCATGACCAG
AGGTCCCAGTGGGCATTTGGAGCCAGGGATGGGACCGACAGGGATGCAGCAACAGCCACCCTGGAGCCAA
GGAGGATTGCCTCAGCCCCAGCAACTACAGTCTGGGATGCCAAGGCCAGCCATGATGTCAGTGGCCCAGC
ATGGTCAACCTTTGAACATGGCTCCACAACCAGGATTGGGCCAGGTAGGTATCAGCCCACTCAAACCAGG
CACTGTGTCTCAACAAGCCTTACAAAACCTTTTGCGGACTCTCAGGTCTCCCAGCTCTCCCCTGCAGCAG
CAACAGGTGCTTAGTATCCTTCACGCCAACCCCCAGCTGTTGGCTGCATTCATCAAGCAGCGGGCTGCCA
AGTATGCCAACTCTAATCCACAACCCATCCCTGGGCAGCCTGGCATGCCCCAGGGGCAGCCAGGGCTACA
GCCACCTACCATGCCAGGTCAGCAGGGGGTCCACTCCAATCCAGCCATGCAGAACATGAATCCAATGCAG
GCGGGCGTTCAGAGGGCTGGCCTGCCCCAGCAGCAACCACAGCAGCAACTCCAGCCACCCATGGGAGGGA
TGAGCCCCCAGGCTCAGCAGATGAACATGAACCACAACACCATGCCTTCACAATTCCGAGACATCTTGAG
ACGACAGCAAATGATGCAACAGCAGCAGCAACAGGGAGCAGGGCCAGGAATAGGCCCTGGAATGGCCAAC
CATAACCAGTTCCAGCAACCCCAAGGAGTTGGCTACCCACCACAGCAGCAGCAGCGGATGCAGCATCACA
TGCAACAGATGCAACAAGGAAATATGGGACAGATAGGCCAGCTTCCCCAGGCCTTGGGAGCAGAGGCAGG
TGCCAGTCTACAGGCCTATCAGCAGCGACTCCTTCAGCAACAGATGGGGTCCCCTGTTCAGCCCAACCCC
ATGAGCCCCCAGCAGCATATGCTCCCAAATCAGGCCCAGTCCCCACACCTACAAGGCCAGCAGATCCCTA
ATTCTCTCTCCAATCAAGTGCGCTCTCCCCAGCCTGTCCCTTCTCCACGGCCACAGTCCCAGCCCCCCCA
CTCCAGTCCTTCCCCAAGGATGCAGCCTCAGCCTTCTCCACACCACGTTTCCCCACAGACAAGTTCCCCA
CATCCTGGACTGGTAGCTGCCCAGGCCAACCCCATGGAACAAGGGCATTTTGCCAGCCCGGACCAGAATT
CAATGCTTTCTCAGCTTGCTAGCAATCCAGGCATGGCAAACCTCCATGGTGCAAGCGCCACGGACCTGGG
ACTCAGCACCGATAACTCAGACTTGAATTCAAACCTCTCACAGAGTACACTAGACATATGAGCGGCCGCT
CGAGTCTAGAGGGCCCGTTTAAACCCGCTGATCAGCCTCGACTGTGCCTTCTAGTTGCCAGCCATCTGTT
GTTTGCCCCTCCCCCGTGCCTTCCTTGACCCTGGAAGGTGCCACTCCCACTGTCCTTTCCTAATAAAATG
AGGAAATTGCATCGCATTGTCTGAGTAGGTGTCATTCTATTCTGGGGGGTGGGGTGGGGCAGGACAGCAA
GGGGGAGGATTGGGAAGACAATAGCAGGCATGCTGGGGATGCGGTGGGCTCTATGGCTTCTGAGGCGGAA
AGAACCAGCTGGGGCTCTAGGGGGTATCCCC
[124 nt withheld, positions 9353-9476]
C
[91 nt withheld, positions 9478-9568]
AGGGTGATGGTTCACGTACCTAGAAGTTCCTATTCCGAAGTTCCTATTCTCTAGAAAGTATAGGAACTTC
CTTGGCCAAAAAGCCTGAACTCACCGCGACGTCTGTCGAGAAGTTTCTGATCGAAAAGTTCGACAGCGTC
TCCGACCTGATGCAGCTCTCGGAGGGCGAAGAATCTCGTGCTTTCAGCTTCGATGTAGGAGGGCGTGGAT
ATGTCCTGCGGGTAAATAGCTGCGCCGATGGTTTCTACAAAGATCGTTATGTTTATCGGCACTTTGCATC
GGCCGCGCTCCCGATTCCGGAAGTGCTTGACATTGGGGAATTCAGCGAGAGCCTGACCTATTGCATCTCC
CGCCGTGCACAGGGTGTCACGTTGCAAGACCTGCCTGAAACCGAACTGCCCGCTGTTCTGCAGCCGGTCG
CGGAGGCCATGGATGCGATCGCTGCGGCCGATCTTAGCCAGACGAGCGGGTTCGGCCCATTCGGACCGCA
AGGAATCGGTCAATACACTACATGGCGTGATTTCATATGCGCGATTGCTGATCCCCATGTGTATCACTGG
CAAACTGTGATGGACGACACCGTCAGTGCGTCCGTCGCGCAGGCTCTCGATGAGCTGATGCTTTGGGCCG
AGGACTGCCCCGAAGTCCGGCACCTCGTGCACGCGGATTTCGGCTCCAACAATGTCCTGACGGACAATGG
CCGCATAACAGCGGTCATTGACTGGAGCGAGGCGATGTTCGGGGATTCCCAATACGAGGTCGCCAACATC
TTCTTCTGGAGGCCGTGGTTGGCTTGTATGGAGCAGCAGACGCGCTACTTCGAGCGGAGGCATCCGGAGC
TTGCAGGATCGCCGCGGCTCCGGGCGTATATGCTCCGCATTGGTCTTGACCAACTCTATCAGAGCTTGGT
TGACGGCAATTTCGATGATGCAGCTTGGGCGCAGGGTCGATGCGACGCAATCGTCCGATCCGGAGCCGGG
ACTGTCGGGCGTACACAAATCGCCCGCAGAAGCGCGGCCGTCTGGACCGATGGCTGTGTAGAAGTACTCG
CCGATAGTGGAAACCGACGCCCCAGCACTCGTCCGAGGGCAAAGGAATAGCACGTACTACGAGATTTCGA
TTCCACCGCCGCCTTCTATGAAAGGTTGGGCTTCGGAATCGTTTTCCGGGACGCCGGCTGGATGATCCTC
CAGCGCGGGGATCTCATGCTGGAGTTCTTCGCCCACCCCAACTTGTTTATTGCAGCTTATAATGGTTACA
AATAAAGCAATAGCATCACAAATTTCACAAATAAAGCATTTTTTTCACTGCATTCTAGTTGTGGTTTGTC
CAAACTCATCAATGTATCTTATCATGTCTGTATACCGTCGACCTCTAGCTAGAGCTTGGCGTAATCATGG
TCATAGCTGTTTCCTGTGTGAAATTGTTATCCGCTCACAATTCCACACAACATACGAGCCGGAAGCATAA
AGTGTAAAGCCTGGGGTGCCTAATGAGTGAGCTAACTCACATTAATTGCGTTGCGCTCACTGCCCGCTTT
CCAGTCGGGAAACCTGTCGTGCCAGCTGCATTAATGAATCGGCCAACGCGCGGGGAGAGGCGGTTTGCGT
ATTGGGCGCTCTTCCGCTTCCTCGCTCACTGACTCGCTGCGCTCGGTCGTTCGGCTGCGGCGAGCGGTAT
CAGCTCACTCAAAGGCGGTAATACGGTTATCCACAGAATCAGGGGATAACGCAGGAAAGAACATGTGAGC
AAAAGGCCAGCAAAAGGCCAGGAACCGTAAAAAGGCCGCGTTGCTGGCGTTTTTCCATAGGCTCCGCCCC
CCTGACGAGCATCACAAAAATCGACGCTCAAGTCAGAGGTGGCGAAACCCGACAGGACTATAAAGATACC
AGGCGTTTCCCCCTGGAAGCTCCCTCGTGCGCTCTCCTGTTCCGACCCTGCCGCTTACCGGATACCTGTC
CGCCTTTCTCCCTTCGGGAAGCGTGGCGCTTTCTCATAGCTCACGCTGTAGGTATCTCAGTTCGGTGTAG
GTCGTTCGCTCCAAGCTGGGCTGTGTGCACGAACCCCCCGTTCAGCCCGACCGCTGCGCCTTATCCGGTA
ACTATCGTCTTGAGTCCAACCCGGTAAGACACGACTTATCGCCACTGGCAGCAGCCACTGGTAACAGGAT
TAGCAGAGCGAGGTATGTAGGCGGTGCTACAGAGTTCTTGAAGTGGTGGCCTAACTACGGCTACACTAGA
AGAACAGTATTTGGTATCTGCGCTCTGCTGAAGCCAGTTACCTTCGGAAAAAGAGTTGGTAGCTCTTGAT
CCGGCAAACAAACCACCGCTGGTAGCGGTGGTTTTTTTGTTTGCAAGCAGCAGATTACGCGCAGAAAAAA
AGGATCTCAAGAAGATCCTTTGATCTTTTCTACGGGGTCTGACGCTCAGTGGAACGAAAACTCACGTTAA
GGGATTTTGGTCATGAGATTATCAAAAAGGATCTTCACCTAGATCCTTTTAAATTAAAAATGAAGTTTTA
AATCAATCTAAAGTATATATGAGTAAACTTGGTCTGACAGTTACCAATGCTTAATCAGTGAGGCACCTAT
CTCAGCGATCTGTCTATTTCGTTCATCCATAGTTGCCTGACTCCCCGTCGTGTAGATAACTACGATACGG
GAGGGCTTACCATCTGGCCCCAGTGCTGCAATGATACCGCGAGACCCACGCTCACCGGCTCCAGATTTAT
CAGCAATAAACCAGCCAGCCGGAAGGGCCGAGCGCAGAAGTGGTCCTGCAACTTTATCCGCCTCCATCCA
GTCTATTAATTGTTGCCGGGAAGCTAGAGTAAGTAGTTCGCCAGTTAATAGTTTGCGCAACGTTGTTGCC
ATTGCTACAGGCATCGTGGTGTCACGCTCGTCGTTTGGTATGGCTTCATTCAGCTCCGGTTCCCAACGAT
CAAGGCGAGTTACATGATCCCCCATGTTGTGCAAAAAAGCGGTTAGCTCCTTCGGTCCTCCGATCGTTGT
CAGAAGTAAGTTGGCCGCAGTGTTATCACTCATGGTTATGGCAGCACTGCATAATTCTCTTACTGTCATG
CCATCCGTAAGATGCTTTTCTGTGACTGGTGAGTACTCAACCAAGTCATTCTGAGAATAGTGTATGCGGC
GACCGAGTTGCTCTTGCCCGGCGTCAATACGGGATAATACCGCGCCACATAGCAGAACTTTAAAAGTGCT
CATCATTGGAAAACGTTCTTCGGGGCGAAAACTCTCAAGGATCTTACCGCTGTTGAGATCCAGTTCGATG
TAACCCACTCGTGCACCCAACTGATCTTCAGCATCTTTTACTTTCACCAGCGTTTCTGGGTGAGCAAAAA
CAGGAAGGCAAAATGCCGCAAAAAAGGGAATAAGGGCGACACGGAAATGTTGAATACTCATACTCTTCCT
TTTTCAATATTATTGAAGCATTTATCAGGGTTATTGTCTCATGAGCGGATACATATTTGAATGTATTTAG
AAAAATAAACAAATAGGGGTTCCGCGCACATTTCCCCGAAAAGTGCCACCTGACGTC
