>Addgene plasmid #204699 | pcDNA5-FRT/TO-mNeonGreen-BRD4-p300(HI) | depositor partial sequence | sequence record 402669 | pcDNA5-FRT/TO-mNeonGreen-BRD4-p300(HI) sequence 8072 bps
AAGCTTATGGGACCGGCTGCCAAGCGCGTGAAACTCGATGGCGTGAGCAAGGGCGAGGAGGATAACATGG
CCTCTCTCCCAGCGACACATGAGTTACACATCTTTGGCTCCATCAACGGTGTGGACTTTGACATGGTGGG
TCAGGGCACCGGCAATCCAAATGATGGTTATGAGGAGTTAAACCTGAAGTCCACCAAGGGTGACCTCCAG
TTCTCCCCCTGGATTCTGGTCCCTCATATCGGGTATGGCTTCCATCAGTACCTGCCCTACCCTGACGGGA
TGTCGCCTTTCCAGGCCGCAATGGTAGATGGCTCCGGATACCAAGTCCATCGCACAATGCAGTTTGAAGA
TGGTGCCTCCCTTACTGTTAACTACCGCTACACCTACGAGGGAAGCCACATCAAAGGAGAGGCCCAGGTG
AAGGGGACTGGTTTCCCTGCTGACGGTCCTGTGATGACCAACTCGCTGACCGCTGCGGACTGGTGCAGGT
CGAAGAAGACTTACCCCAACGACAAAACCATCATCAGTACCTTTAAGTGGAGTTACACCACTGGAAATGG
CAAGCGCTACCGGAGCACTGCGCGGACCACCTACACCTTTGCCAAGCCAATGGCGGCTAACTATCTGAAG
AACCAGCCGATGTACGTGTTCCGTAAGACGGAACTCAAGCACTCCAAGACCGAACTCAACTTCAAGGAGT
GGCAAAAGGCCTTTACCGATGTGATGGGCATGGACGAGCTGTACAAGGGCGGCTCGTACGTGTACAAGTC
TGCGGAGAGCGGCCCTGGGACGAGATTGAGAAATCTGCCAGTAATGGGGGATGGACTAGAAACTTCCCAA
ATGTCTACAACACAGGCCCAGGCCCAACCCCAGCCAGCCAACGCAGCCAGCACCAACCCCCCGCCCCCAG
AGACCTCCAACCCTAACAAGCCCAAGAGGCAG
[300 nt withheld, positions 943-1242]
AAAATAAATGAGCTACCCACAGAAGAAACCGAGATCATGATAGTCCAGGCAAAAGGAAGAGGACGTGGGA
GGAAAGAAACAGGGACAGCAAAACCTGGCGTTTCCACGGTACCAAACACAACTCAAGCATCGACTCCTCC
GCAGACCCAGACCCCTCAGCCGAATCCTCCTCCTGTGCAGGCCACGCCTCACCCCTTCCCTGCCGTCACC
CCGGACCTCATCGTCCAGACCCCTGTCATGACAGTGGTGCCTCCCCAGCCACTGCAGACGCCCCCGCCAG
TGCCCCCCCAGCCACAACCCCCACCCGCTCCAGCTCCCCAGCCCGTACAGAGCCACCCACCCATCATCGC
GGCCACCCCACAGCCTGTGAAGACAAAGAAGGGAGTGAAGAGGAAAGCAGACACCACCACCCCCACCACC
ATTGACCCCATTCACGAGCCACCCTCGCTGCCCCCGGAGCCCAAGACCACCAAGCTGGGCCAGCGGCGGG
AGAGCAGCCGGCCTGTGAAACCTCCAAAGAAGGACGTGCCCGACTCTCAGCAGCACCCAGCACCAGAGAA
GAGCAGCAAGGTCTCGGAGCAGCTCAAGTGCTGCAGCGGCATCCTCAAGGAGATGTTTGCCAAGAAGCAC
GCCGCCTACGCCTGGCCCTTCTACAAGCCTGTGGACGTGGAGGCACTGGGCCTACACGACTACTGTGACA
TCATCAAGCACCCCATGGACATGAGCACAATCAAGTCTAAACTGGAGGCCCGTGAGTACCGTGATGCTCA
GGAGTTTGGTGCTGACGTCCGATTGATGTTCTCCAACTGCTATAAGTACAACCCTCCTGACCATGAGGTG
GTGGCCATGGCCCGCAAGCTCCAGGATGTGTTCGAAATGCGCTTTGCCAAGATGCCGGACGAGCCTGAGG
AGCCAGTGGTGGCCGTGTCCTCCCCGGCAGTGCCCCCTCCCACCAAGGTTGTGGCCCCGCCCTCATCCAG
CGACAGCAGCAGCGATAGCTCCTCGGACAGTGACAGTTCGACTGATGACTCTGAGGAGGAGCGAGCCCAG
CGGCTGGCTGAGCTCCAGGAGCAGCTCAAAGCCGTGCACGAGCAGCTTGCAGCCCTCTCTCAGCCCCAGC
AGAACAAACCAAAGAAAAAGGAGAAAGACAAGAAGGAAAAGAAAAAAGAAAAGCACAAAAGGAAAGAGGA
AGTGGAAGAGAATAAAAAAAGCAAAGCCAAGGAACCTCCTCCTAAAAAGACGAAGAAAAATAATAGCAGC
AACAGCAATGTGAGCAAGAAGGAGCCAGCGCCCATGAAGAGCAAGCCCCCTCCCACGTATGAG
[249 nt withheld, positions 2566-2814]
GAGAAAGTTGATGTGATTGCCGGCTCCTCCAAGATGAAGGGCTTCTCGTCCTCAGAGTCGGAGAGCTCCA
GTGAGTCCAGCTCCTCTGACAGCGAAGACTCCGAAACAATGGCCGAGAATGTGGTGGAACCGGGGCCGCC
TTCAGCCAAGCGGCCTAAACTCTCATCTCCGGCCCTCTCGGCGTCCGCCAGCGATGGCACAGATTTTGGC
TCTCTATTTGACTTGGAGCACGACTTACCAGATGAATTAATCAACTCTACAGAATTGGGACTAACCAATG
GTGGTGATATTAATCAGCTTCAGACAAGTCTTGGCATGGTACAAGATGCAGCTTCTAAACATAAACAGCT
GTCAGAATTGCTGCGATCTGGTAGTTCCCCTAACCTCAATATGGGAGTTGGTGGCCCAGGTCAAGTCATG
GCCAGCCAGGCCCAACAGAGCAGTCCTGGATTAGGTTTGATAAATAGCATGGTCAAAAGCCCAATGACAC
AGGCAGGCTTGACTTCTCCCAACATGGGGATGGGCACTAGTGGACCAAATCAGGGTCCTACGCAGTCAAC
AGGTATGATGAACAGTCCAGTAAATCAGCCTGCCATGGGAATGAACACAGGGATGAATGCGGGCATGAAT
CCTGGAATGTTGGCTGCAGGCAATGGACAAGGGATAATGCCTAATCAAGTCATGAACGGTTCAATTGGAG
CAGGCCGAGGGCGACAGAATATGCAGTACCCAAACCCAGGCATGGGAAGTGCTGGCAACTTACTGACTGA
GCCTCTTCAGCAGGGCTCTCCCCAGATGGGAGGACAAACAGGATTGAGAGGCCCCCAGCCTCTTAAGATG
GGAATGATGAACAACCCCAATCCTTATGGTTCACCATATACTCAGAATCCTGGACAGCAGATTGGAGCCA
GTGGCCTTGGTCTCCAGATTCAGACAAAAACTGTACTATCAAATAACTTATCTCCATTTGCTATGGACAA
AAAGGCAGTTCCTGGTGGAGGAATGCCCAACATGGGTCAACAGCCAGCCCCGCAGGTCCAGCAGCCAGGT
CTGGTGACTCCAGTTGCCCAAGGGATGGGTTCTGGAGCACATACAGCTGAAAAACGAAGGACCAGACTAC
AGAAGCAGAACATGCTACCAAATGCTGCAGGCATGGTTCCAGTTTCCATGAATCCAGGGCCTAACATGGG
ACAGCCGCAACCAGGAATGACTTCTAATGGCCCTCTACCTGACCCAAGTATGATCCGTGGCAGTGTGCCA
AACCAGATGATGCCTCGAATAACTCCACAATCTGGTTTGAATCAATTTGGCCAGATGAGCATGGCCCAGC
CCCCTATTGTACCCCGGCAAACCCCTCCTCTTCAGCACCATGGACAGTTGGCTCAACCTGGAGCTCTCAA
CCCGCCTATGGGCTATGGGCCTCGTATGCAACAGCCTTCCAACCAGGGCCAGTTCCTTCCTCAGACTCAG
TTCCCATCACAGGGAATGAATGTAACAAATATCCCTTTGGCTCCGTCCAGCGGTCAAGCTCCAGTGTCTC
AAGCACAAATGTCTAGTTCTTCCTGCCCGGTGAACTCTCCTATAATGCCTCCAGGGTCTCAGGGGAGCCA
CATTCACTGTCCCCAGCTTCCTCAACCAGCTCTTCATCAGAATTCACCCTCGCCTGTACCTAGTCGTACC
CCCACCCCTCACCATACTCCCCCAAGCATAGGGGCTCAGCAGCCACCAGCAACAACAATTCCAGCCCCTG
TTCCTACACCTCCTGCCATGCCACCTGGGCCACAGTCCCAGGCTCTACATCCCCCTCCAAGGCAGACACC
TACACCACCAACAACACAACTTCCCCAACAAGTGCAGCCTTCACTTCCTGCTGCACCTTCTGCTGACCAG
CCCCAGCAGCAGCCTCGCTCACAGCAGAGCACAGCAGCGTCTGTTCCTACCCCAACAGCACCGCTGCTTC
CTCCGCAGCCTGCAACTCCACTTTCCCAGCCAGCTGTAAGCATTGAAGGACAGGTATCAAATCCTCCATC
TACTAGTAGCACAGAAGTGAATTCTCAGGCCATTGCTGAGAAGCAGCCTTCCCAGGAAGTGAAGATGGAG
GCCAAAATGGAAGTGGATCAACCAGAACCAGCAGATACTCAGCCGGAGGATATTTCAGAGTCTAAAGTGG
AAGACTGTAAAATGGAATCTACCGAAACAGAAGAGAGAAGCACTGAGTTAAAAACTGAAATAAAAGAGGA
GGAAGACCAGCCAAGTACTTCAGCTACCCAGTCATCTCCGGCTCCAGGACAGTCAAAGAAAAAGTCTGCT
AAAAGGTTGCCATCTACCAGACTTGGCACCTTTCTAGAGAATCGTGTGAATGACTTTCTGAGGCGACAGA
ATCACCCTGAGTCAGGAGAGGTCACTGTTAGAGTAGTTCATGCTTCTGACAAAACCGTGGAAGTAAAACC
AGGCATGAAAGCAAGGTTTGTGGACAGTGGAGAGATGGCAGAATCCTTTCCATACCGAACCAAAGCCCTC
TTTGCCTTTGAAGAAATTGATGGTGTTGACCTGTGCTTCTTTGGCATGCATGTTCAAGAGTATGGCTCTG
ACTGCCCTCCACCCAACCAGAGGAGAGTATACATATCTTACCTCGATAGTGTTCATTTCTTCCGTCCTAA
ATGCTTGAGGACTGCAGTCTATCATGAAATCCTAATTGGATATTTAGAATATGTCAAGAAATTAGGTTAC
ACAACAGGGCATATTTGGGCATGTCCACCAAGTGAGGGAGATGATTATATCTTCCATTGCCATCCTCCTG
ACCAGAAGATACCCAAGCCCAAGCGACTGCAGGAATGGTACAAAAAAATGCTTGACAAGGCTGTATCAGA
GCGTATTGTCCATGACTACAAGGATATTTTTAAACAAGCTACTGAAGATAGATTAACAAGTGCAAAGGAA
TTGCCTTATTTCGAGGGTGATTTCTGGCCCAATGTTCTGGAAGAAAGCATTAAGGAACTGGAACAGGAGG
AAGAAGAGAGAAAACGAGAGGAAAACACCAGCAATGAAAGCACAGATGTGACCAAGGGAGACAGCAAAAA
TGCTAAAAAGAAGAATAATAAGAAAACCAGCAAAAATAAGAGCAGCCTGAGTAGGGGCAACAAGAAGAAA
CCCGGGATGCCCAATGTATCTAACGACCTCTCACAGAAACTATATGCCACCATGGAGAAGCATAAAGAGG
TCTTCTTTGTGATCCGCCTCATTGCTGGCCCTGCTGCCAACTCCCTGCCTCCCATTGTTGATCCTGATCC
TCTCATCCCCTGCGATCTGATGGATGGTCGGGATGCGTTTCTCACGCTGGCAAGGGACAAGCACCTGGAG
TTCTCTTCACTCCGAAGAGCCCAGTGGTCCACCATGTGCATGCTGGTGGAGCTGCACACGCAGAGCCAGC
AGAAGCTCCGGCAGCAACAGCTGCAGCACCGACTACAGCAGGCCCAAATGCTTCGCAGGAGGATGGCCAG
CATGCAGCGGACTGGTGTGGTTGGGCAGCAACAGGGCCTCCCTTCCCCCACTCCTGCCACTCCAACGACA
CCAACTGGCCAACAGCCAACCACCCCGCAGACGCCCCAGCCCACTTCTCAGCCTCAGCCTACCCCTCCCA
ATAGCATGCCACCCTACTTGCCCAGGACTCAAGCTGCTGGCCCTGTGTCCCAGGGTAAGGCAGCAGGCCA
GGTGACCCCTCCAACCCCTCCTCAGACTGCTCAGCCACCCCTTCCAGGGCCCCCACCTGCAGCAGTGGAA
ATGGCAATGCAGATTCAGAGAGCAGCGGAGACGCAGCGCCAGATGGCCCACGTGCAAATTTTTCAAAGGC
CAATCCAACACCAGATGCCCCCGATGACTCCCATGGCCCCCATGGGTATGAACCCACCTCCCATGACCAG
AGGTCCCAGTGGGCATTTGGAGCCAGGGATGGGACCGACAGGGATGCAGCAACAGCCACCCTGGAGCCAA
GGAGGATTGCCTCAGCCCCAGCAACTACAGTCTGGGATGCCAAGGCCAGCCATGATGTCAGTGGCCCAGC
ATGGTCAACCTTTGAACATGGCTCCACAACCAGGATTGGGCCAGGTAGGTATCAGCCCACTCAAACCAGG
CACTGTGTCTCAACAAGCCTTACAAAACCTTTTGCGGACTCTCAGGTCTCCCAGCTCTCCCCTGCAGCAG
CAACAGGTGCTTAGTATCCTTCACGCCAACCCCCAGCTGTTGGCTGCATTCATCAAGCAGCGGGCTGCCA
AGTATGCCAACTCTAATCCACAACCCATCCCTGGGCAGCCTGGCATGCCCCAGGGGCAGCCAGGGCTACA
GCCACCTACCATGCCAGGTCAGCAGGGGGTCCACTCCAATCCAGCCATGCAGAACATGAATCCAATGCAG
GCGGGCGTTCAGAGGGCTGGCCTGCCCCAGCAGCAACCACAGCAGCAACTCCAGCCACCCATGGGAGGGA
TGAGCCCCCAGGCTCAGCAGATGAACATGAACCACAACACCATGCCTTCACAATTCCGAGACATCTTGAG
ACGACAGCAAATGATGCAACAGCAGCAGCAACAGGGAGCAGGGCCAGGAATAGGCCCTGGAATGGCCAAC
CATAACCAGTTCCAGCAACCCCAAGGAGTTGGCTACCCACCACAGCAGCAGCAGCGGATGCAGCATCACA
TGCAACAGATGCAACAAGGAAATATGGGACAGATAGGCCAGCTTCCCCAGGCCTTGGGAGCAGAGGCAGG
TGCCAGTCTACAGGCCTATCAGCAGCGACTCCTTCAGCAACAGATGGGGTCCCCTGTTCAGCCCAACCCC
ATGAGCCCCCAGCAGCATATGCTCCCAAATCAGGCCCAGTCCCCACACCTACAAGGCCAGCAGATCCCTA
ATTCTCTCTCCAATCAAGTGCGCTCTCCCCAGCCTGTCCCTTCTCCACGGCCACAGTCCCAGCCCCCCCA
CTCCAGTCCTTCCCCAAGGATGCAGCCTCAGCCTTCTCCACACCACGTTTCCCCACAGACAAGTTCCCCA
CATCCTGGACTGGTAGCTGCCCAGGCCAACCCCATGGAACAAGGGCATTTTGCCAGCCCGGACCAGAATT
CAATGCTTTCTCAGCTTGCTAGCAATCCAGGCATGGCAAACCTCCATGGTGCAAGCGCCACGGACCTGGG
ACTCAGCACCGATAACTCAGACTTGAATTCAAACCTCTCACAGAGTACACTAGACATATGAGCGGCCGCT
CGAGTCTA
